>Addgene plasmid #152413 | pGBW-m4134285 | addgene full sequence | sequence record 324513 | Addgene NGS Result
CACCATGGATCTGTTTATGCGTATATTCACCATCGGCACGGTTACATTGAAGCAAGGGGAAATTAAAGAC
GCAACTCCCAGTGACTTCGTACGGGCGACCGCTACAATTCCGATCCAGGCCAGCCTCCCTTTTGGATGGC
TTATCGTCGGCGTGGCCCTACTGGCTGTGTTTCAGTCGGCATCAAAGATAATCACTCTGAAAAAGCGATG
GCAGTTAGCCCTTAGCAAAGGTGTGCACTTCGTATGCAATTTGCTGCTCCTGTTCGTCACCGTTTATTCC
CATCTGCTCCTGGTGGCTGCCGGATTGGAGGCACCATTTTTATACCTATACGCCCTCGTGTATTTTCTGC
AATCTATTAACTTCGTCCGCATTATCATGAGACTCTGGCTCTGTTGGAAGTGCAGGTCTAAAAATCCCTT
GTTATATGATGCCAACTACTTCCTGTGTTGGCACACTAACTGCTATGACTACTGTATTCCATACAATTCA
GTTACCTCCAGTATAGTGATCACATCTGGGGATGGTACGACTTCGCCTATTTCCGAGCATGACTATCAGA
TCGGCGGGTACACAGAAAAGTGGGAGAGCGGAGTCAAGGATTGCGTGGTGCTTCACTCCTATTTCACCAG
TGACTACTACCAGCTTTATAGCACACAACTTTCAACAGACACCGGCGTGGAGCATGTGACTTTTTTCATT
TATAATAAAATCGTTGATGAACCGGAGGAACACGTTCAGATACACACTATCGACGGCAGCTCTGGTGTCG
TCAACCCTGTTATGGAGCCCATTTACGATGAACCAACGACCACAACATCTGTACCTCTGGAAAACCTTTA
CTTTCAGTCGATGGATTATAAGGACCACGATGGAGACTACAAAGATCATGACATTGATTACAAGGACGAC
GATGACAAATAAGCTAGCTTGACTGACTGAGATACAGCGTACCTTCAGCTCACAGACATGATAAGATACA
TTGATGAGTTTGGACAAACCACAACTAGAATGCAGTGAAAAAAATGCTTTATTTGTGAAATTTGTGATGC
TATTGCTTTATTTGTAACCATTATAAGCTGCAATAAACAAGTTAACAACAACAATTGCATTCATTTTATG
TTTCAGGTTCAGGGGGAGGTGTGGGAGGTTTTTTAAAGCAAGTAAAACCTCTACAAATGTGGTATTGGCC
CATCTCTATCGGTATCGTAGCATAACCCCTTGGGGCCTCTAAACGGGTCTTGAGGGGTTTTTTGTGCCCC
TCGGGCCGGATTGCTATCTACCGGCATTGGCGCAGAAAAAAATGCCTGATGCGACGCTGCGCGTCTTATA
CTCCCACATATGCCAGATTCAGCAACGGATACGGCTTCCCCAACTTGCCCACTTCCATACGTGTCCTCCT
TACCAGAAATTTATCCTTAAGGTCGTCAGCTATCCTGCAGGCGATCTCTCGATTTCGATCAAGACATTCC
TTTAATGGTCTTTTCTGGACACCACTAGGGGTCAGAAGTAGTTCATCAAACTTTCTTCCCTCCCTAATCT
CATTGGTTACCTTGGGCTATCGAAACTTAATTAACCAGTCAAGTCAGCTACTTGGCGAGATCGACTTGTC
TGGGTTTCGACTACGCTCAGAATTGCGTCAGTCAAGTTCGATCTGGTCCTTGCTATTGCACCCGTTCTCC
GATTACGAGTTTCATTTAAATCATGTGAGCAAAAGGCCAGCAAAAGGCCAGGAACCGTAAAAAGGCCGCG
TTGCTGGCGTTTTTCCATAGGCTCCGCCCCCCTGACGAGCATCACAAAAATCGACGCTCAAGTCAGAGGT
GGCGAAACCCGACAGGACTATAAAGATACCAGGCGTTTCCCCCTGGAAGCTCCCTCGTGCGCTCTCCTGT
TCCGACCCTGCCGCTTACCGGATACCTGTCCGCCTTTCTCCCTTCGGGAAGCGTGGCGCTTTCTCATAGC
TCACGCTGTAGGTATCTCAGTTCGGTGTAGGTCGTTCGCTCCAAGCTGGGCTGTGTGCACGAACCCCCCG
TTCAGCCCGACCGCTGCGCCTTATCCGGTAACTATCGTCTTGAGTCCAACCCGGTAAGACACGACTTATC
GCCACTGGCAGCAGCCACTGGTAACAGGATTAGCAGAGCGAGGTATGTAGGCGGTGCTACAGAGTTCTTG
AAGTGGTGGCCTAACTACGGCTACACTAGAAGAACAGTATTTGGTATCTGCGCTCTGCTGAAGCCAGTTA
CCTTCGGAAAAAGAGTTGGTAGCTCTTGATCCGGCAAACAAACCACCGCTGGTAGCGGTGGTTTTTTTGT
TTGCAAGCAGCAGATTACGCGCAGAAAAAAAGGATCTCAAGAAGATCCTTTGATCTTTTCTACGGGGTCT
GACGCTCAGTGGAACGAAAACTCACGTTAAGGGATTTTGGTCATGAGATTATCAAAAAGGATCTTCACCT
AGATCCTTTTAAATTAAAAATGAAGTTTTAAATCAATCTAAAGTATATATGAGTAAACTTGGTCTGACAG
TTACCAATGCTTAATCAGTGAGGCACCTATCTCAGCGATCTGTCTATTTCGTTCATCCATAGTTGCATTT
AAATTTCCGAACTCTCCAAGGCCCTCGTCGGAAAATCTTCAAACCTTTCGTCCGATCCATCTTGCAGGCT
ACCTCTCGAACGAACTATCGCAAGTCTCTTGGCCGGCCTTGCGCCTTGGCTATTGCTTGGCAGCGCCTAT
CGCCAGGTATTACTCCAATCCCGAATATCCGAGATCGGGATCACCCGAGAGAAGTTCAACCTACATCCTC
AATCCCGATCTATCCGAGATCCGAGGAATATCGAAATCGGGGCGCGCCTGGTGTACCGAGAACGATCCTC
TCAGTGCGAGTCTCGACGATCCATATCGTTGCTTGGCAGTCAGCCAGTCGGAATCCAGCTTGGGACCCAG
GAAGTCCAATCGTCAGATATTGTACTCAAGCCTGGTCACGGCAGCGTACCGATCTGTTTAAACCTAGATA
TTGATAGTCTGATCGGTCAACGTATAATCGAGTCCTAGCTTTTGCAAACATCTATCAAGAGACAGGATCA
GCAGGAGGCTTTCGCATGAGTATTCAACATTTCCGTGTCGCCCTTATTCCCTTTTTTGCGGCATTTTGCC
TTCCTGTTTTTGCTCACCCAGAAACGCTGGTGAAAGTAAAAGATGCTGAAGATCAGTTGGGTGCGCGAGT
GGGTTACATCGAACTGGATCTCAACAGCGGTAAGATCCTTGAGAGTTTTCGCCCCGAAGAACGCTTTCCA
ATGATGAGCACTTTTAAAGTTCTGCTATGTGGCGCGGTATTATCCCGTATTGACGCCGGGCAAGAGCAAC
TCGGTCGCCGCATACACTATTCTCAGAATGACTTGGTTGAGTATTCACCAGTCACAGAAAAGCATCTTAC
GGATGGCATGACAGTAAGAGAATTATGCAGTGCTGCCATAACCATGAGTGATAACACTGCGGCCAACTTA
CTTCTGACAACGATTGGAGGACCGAAGGAGCTAACCGCTTTTTTGCACAACATGGGGGATCATGTAACTC
GCCTTGATCGTTGGGAACCGGAGCTGAATGAAGCCATACCAAACGACGAGCGTGACACCACGATGCCTGT
AGCAATGGCAACAACCTTGCGTAAACTATTAACTGGCGAACTACTTACTCTAGCTTCCCGGCAACAGTTG
ATAGACTGGATGGAGGCGGATAAAGTTGCAGGACCACTTCTGCGCTCGGCCCTTCCGGCTGGCTGGTTTA
TTGCTGATAAATCTGGAGCCGGTGAGCGTGGGTCTCGCGGTATCATTGCAGCACTGGGGCCAGATGGTAA
GCCCTCCCGTATCGTAGTTATCTACACGACGGGGAGTCAGGCAACTATGGATGAACGAAATAGACAGATC
GCTGAGATAGGTGCCTCACTGATTAAGCATTGGTAACCGATTCTAGGTGCATTGGCGCAGAAAAAAATGC
CTGATGCGACGCTGCGCGTCTTATACTCCCACATATGCCAGATTCAGCAACGGATACGGCTTCCCCAACT
TGCCCACTTCCATACGTGTCCTCCTTACCAGAAATTTATCCTTAAGATCCCGAATCGTTTAAACTCGACT
CTGGCTCTATCGAATCTCCGTCGTTTCGAGCTTACGCGAACAGCCGTGGCGCTCATTTGCTCGTCGGGCA
TCGAATCTCGTCAGCTATCGTCAGCTTACCTTTTTGGCAGCGATCGCGGCTCCCGACATCTTGGACCATT
AGCTCCACAGGTATCTTCTTCCCTCTAGTGGTCATAACAGCAGCTTCAGCTACCTCTCAATTCAAAAAAC
CCCTCAAGACCCGTTTAGAGGCCCCAAGGGGTTATGCTATCAATCGTTGCGTTACACACACAAAAAACCA
ACACACATCCATCTTCGATGGATAGCGATTTTATTATCTAACTGCTGATCGAGTGTAGCCAGATCTAGTA
ATCAATTACGGGGTCATTAGTTCATAGCCCATATATGGAGTTCCGCGTTACATAACTTACGGTAAATGGC
CCGCCTGGCTGACCGCCCAACGACCCCCGCCCATTGACGTCAATAATGACGTATGTTCCCATAGTAACGC
CAATAGGGACTTTCCATTGACGTCAATGGGTGGAGTATTTACGGTAAACTGCCCACTTGGCAGTACATCA
AGTGTATCATATGCCAAGTACGCCCCCTATTGACGTCAATGACGGTAAATGGCCCGCCTGGCATTATGCC
CAGTACATGACCTTATGGGACTTTCCTACTTGGCAGTACATCTACGTATTAGTCATCGCTATTACCATGC
TGATGCGGTTTTGGCAGTACATCAATGGGCGTGGATAGCGGTTTGACTCACGGGGATTTCCAAGTCTCCA
CCCCATTGACGTCAATGGGAGTTTGTTTTGGCACCAAAATCAACGGGACTTTCCAAAATGTCGTAACAAC
TCCGCCCCATTGACGCAAATGGGCGGTAGGCGTGTACGGTGGGAGGTCTATATAAGCAGAGCTGGTTTAG
TGAACCGTCAGATCAGATCTTTGTCGATCCTACCATCCACTCGACACACCCGCCAGCGGCCGC
Features (pLannotate 1.2.2; 17 found; start..end, strand, type, name):
      5..829     +  CDS            AP3A_SARS2: Experimental evidence at protein level: Swiss-Prot protein existence level 1. Plays a role in virus egress via lysosomal trafficking (PubMed:33157038, PubMed:33422265). Forms homotetrameric ion channels (viroporin) localized at endosomes and lysosomes, that may induce deacidification of lysosomes thereby allowing safe virion egress through lysosomal trafficking (By similarity) (PubMed:33157038, PubMed:33422265). Also blocks formation of autolysosomes through binding and sequestering host TMUB1/HOPS on late endosomes. This prevents fusion of autophagosomes with lysosomes, disrupting autophagy a
    896..918     +  CDS            FLAG (fragment): FLAG® epitope tag, followed by an enterokinase cleavage site
    972..1093    -  polyA_signal   SV40 poly(A) signal: SV40 polyadenylation signal
   1116..1185    -  CDS            large T antigen (fragment): large T antigen from SV40 (simian virus 40)
   1208..1254    +  terminator     T7 terminator: transcription terminator for bacteriophage T7 RNA polymerase
   1284..1420    +  terminator     rrnG terminator: transcription terminator from the E. coli ribosomal RNA rrnG operon (Albrechtsen et al., 1991)
   1465..1536    +  misc_feature   3' β-globin insulator: insulator downstream of the human β-globin locus (Farrell et al., 2002)
   1762..2350    -  rep_origin     ori: high-copy-number ColE1/pMB1/pBR322/pUC origin of replication
   2522..2586    -  CDS            bla(M) (fragment): β-lactamase lacking the signal sequence; bla(M); allows cytosolic expression of β-lactamase
   3096..3956    +  CDS            AmpR: β-lactamase; bla; confers resistance to ampicillin, carbenicillin, and related antibiotics
   3969..4105    +  terminator     rrnG terminator: transcription terminator from the E. coli ribosomal RNA rrnG operon (Albrechtsen et al., 1991)
   4257..4328    +  misc_feature   5' β-globin insulator: insulator upstream of the human β-globin locus (Farrell et al., 2002)
   4333..4379    -  terminator     T7 terminator: transcription terminator for bacteriophage T7 RNA polymerase
   4397..4445    -  polyA_signal   poly(A) signal: synthetic polyadenylation signal
   4526..4829    +  enhancer       CMV enhancer: human cytomegalovirus immediate early enhancer
   4902..4919    -  promoter       CMV promoter (fragment): human cytomegalovirus (CMV) immediate early promoter
   4982..5033    +  promoter       CMVd2 promoter: truncated human cytomegalovirus (CMV) immediate early promoter that yields moderately reduced expression relative to the full-length promoter
