[The description below was written by a language model from this plasmid's Addgene catalogue record and pLannotate feature annotations shown in this document.]
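Description:
pGBW-m4134285 is a mammalian expression plasmid built on the pTwist_CMV_6 backbone that carries the wild-type ORF3a coding sequence of SARS-CoV-2. The sequenced plasmid is about 5.1 kb, consisting of a roughly 4.2 kb backbone and an insert of about 820 bp. It is maintained in E. coli through a high-copy ColE1/pUC-type origin and selected with ampicillin via a β-lactamase gene. No mammalian selection marker is annotated or recorded, which suggests it is suited mainly to transient transfection.

ORF3a expression is driven by the human cytomegalovirus immediate-early enhancer and promoter; the automated annotation detects the enhancer plus promoter segments matching a truncated CMV variant, located just upstream of the open reading frame across the plasmid's numbering origin. The record states that the backbone supplies a C-terminal TEV-cleavable 3xFLAG tag. The feature table picks up only a FLAG fragment shortly downstream of the ORF, and the TEV site is not annotated separately. An SV40 polyadenylation signal follows the tagged ORF. The expression unit is bracketed by human β-globin insulator elements, T7 and rrnG transcription terminators and a synthetic poly(A) signal placed upstream of the enhancer, an arrangement that limits read-through transcription between the bacterial and mammalian portions of the plasmid.

ORF3a is an accessory protein described as a viroporin at endosomes and lysosomes that contributes to virion egress and interferes with autophagosome–lysosome fusion. The construct allows the tagged protein to be expressed in cultured mammalian cells, with the FLAG epitope available for detection or affinity capture and the TEV site for tag removal.
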