Addgene plasmid #152413: pGBW-m4134285
Purpose: Mammalian expression plasmid for SARS-CoV-2 ORF3a protein
Depositing lab: Ginkgo Bioworks & Benjie Chen.
Backbone
  Vector backbone: pTwist_CMV_6
  Backbone size w/o insert (bp): 4180
  Vector type: Mammalian Expression
Growth in bacteria
  Bacterial resistance: Ampicillin, 100 μg/mL
  Growth temperature: 37°C
  Growth strain: DH5alpha
  Copy number: High Copy
Gene/Insert
  Gene/Insert name: SARS-CoV-2 ORF3a protein
  Species: Severe acute respiratory syndrome coronavirus 2
  Insert size (bp): 821
  Mutation: wt
  Entrez Gene: ORF3a (a.k.a. GU280_gp03)
  Promoter: CMV
  Tag / fusion protein: Cleavable TEV;3xFlag (C terminal on backbone)
  Cloning method: Unknown
Resource information
  A portion of this plasmid was derived from a plasmid made by: GinkgoBioworks
Depositor comments: NCBI reference sequence: YP_009724391.1
How to cite: pGBW-m4134285 was a gift from Ginkgo Bioworks & Benjie Chen (Addgene plasmid # 152413 ; http://n2t.net/addgene:152413 ; RRID:Addgene_152413)
